>Addgene plasmid #80344 | pcDNA3-TDsmURFP-IRES-eGFP | depositor full sequence | sequence record 151186 | pcDNA3-TDsmURFP-IRES-eGFP sequence 7712 bps
GACGGATCGGGAGATCTCCCGATCCCCTATGGTGCACTCTCAGTACAATCTGCTCTGATGCCGCATAGTT
AAGCCAGTATCTGCTCCCTGCTTGTGTGTTGGAGGTCGCTGAGTAGTGCGCGAGCAAAATTTAAGCTACA
ACAAGGCAAGGCTTGACCGACAATTGCATGAAGAATCTGCTTAGGGTTAGGCGTTTTGCGCTGCTTCGCG
ATGTACGGGCCAGATATACGCGTTGACATTGATTATTGACTAGTTATTAATAGTAATCAATTACGGGGTC
ATTAGTTCATAGCCCATATATGGAGTTCCGCGTTACATAACTTACGGTAAATGGCCCGCCTGGCTGACCG
CCCAACGACCCCCGCCCATTGACGTCAATAATGACGTATGTTCCCATAGTAACGCCAATAGGGACTTTCC
ATTGACGTCAATGGGTGGAGTATTTACGGTAAACTGCCCACTTGGCAGTACATCAAGTGTATCATATGCC
AAGTACGCCCCCTATTGACGTCAATGACGGTAAATGGCCCGCCTGGCATTATGCCCAGTACATGACCTTA
TGGGACTTTCCTACTTGGCAGTACATCTACGTATTAGTCATCGCTATTACCATGGTGATGCGGTTTTGGC
AGTACATCAATGGGCGTGGATAGCGGTTTGACTCACGGGGATTTCCAAGTCTCCACCCCATTGACGTCAA
TGGGAGTTTGTTTTGGCACCAAAATCAACGGGACTTTCCAAAATGTCGTAACAACTCCGCCCCATTGACG
CAAATGGGCGGTAGGCGTGTACGGTGGGAGGTCTATATAAGCAGAGCTCTCTGGCTAACTAGAGAACCCA
CTGCTTACTGGCTTATCGAAATTAATACGACTCACTATAGGGAGACCCAAGCTGGCTAGCGTTTAAACTT
AAGCTTGCCACCATGGCTAAGACTTCCGAACAGAGGGTGAACATTGCTACACTGCTGACAGAAAATAAGA
AGAAAATCGTGGATAAGGCTTCCCAGGATCTGTGGCGGAGACACCCAGACCTGATCGCACCAGGAGGAAT
TGCTTTCTCTCAGAGGGACCGCGCTCTGTGCCTGCGAGATTACGGCTGGTTCCTGCATCTGATCACCTTT
TGTCTGCTGGCCGGAGATAAGGGCCCCATCGAGTCTATTGGGCTGATCAGTATTCGAGAAATGTATAACT
CACTGGGAGTGCCCGTCCCTGCAATGATGGAGAGCATTAGATGCCTGAAAGAAGCCAGCCTGTCCCTGCT
GGACGAAGAGGACGCCAACGAGACCGCACCCTACTTTGATTACATTATTAAGGCTATGAGCGGGCATGGC
ACCGGCAGCACCGGCAGCGGCAGCTCCGGCACCGCCTCCTCCGAGGACAACAACATGGCCATGGCTAAGA
CTTCCGAACAGAGGGTGAACATTGCTACACTGCTGACAGAAAATAAGAAGAAAATCGTGGATAAGGCTTC
CCAGGATCTGTGGCGGAGACACCCAGACCTGATCGCACCAGGAGGAATTGCTTTCTCTCAGAGGGACCGC
GCTCTGTGCCTGCGAGATTACGGCTGGTTCCTGCATCTGATCACCTTTTGTCTGCTGGCCGGAGATAAGG
GCCCCATCGAGTCTATTGGGCTGATCAGTATTCGAGAAATGTATAACTCACTGGGAGTGCCCGTCCCTGC
AATGATGGAGAGCATTAGATGCCTGAAAGAAGCCAGCCTGTCCCTGCTGGACGAAGAGGACGCCAACGAG
ACCGCACCCTACTTTGATTACATTATTAAGGCTATGAGCTAACTCGAGTACTCCGGTATTGCGGTACCCT
TGTACGCCTGTTTTATACTCCCTTCCCGTAACTTAGACGCACAAAACCAAGTTCAATAGAAGGGGGTACA
AACCAGTACCACCACGAACAAGCACTTCTGTTTCCCCGGTGATGTCGTATAGACTGCTTGCGTGGTTGAA
AGCGACGGATCCGTTATCCGCTTATGTACTTCGAGAAGCCCAGTACCACCTCGGAATCTTCGATGCGTTG
CGCTCAGCACTCAACCCCAGAGTGTAGCTTAGGCTGATGAGTCTGGACATCCCTCACCGGTGACGGTGGT
CCAGGCTGCGTTGGCGGCCTACCTATGGCTAACGCCATGGGACGCTAGTTGTGAACAAGGTGTGAAGAGC
CTATTGAGCTACATAAGAATCCTCCGGCCCCTGAATGCGGCTAATCCCAACCTCGGAGCAGGTGGTCACA
AACCAGTGATTGGCCTGTCGTAACGCGCAAGTCCGTGGCGGAACCGACTACTTTGGGTGTCCGTGTTTCC
TTTTATTTTATTGTGGCTGCTTATGGTGACAATCACAGATTGTTATCATAAAGCGAATTGGATAGGATCC
GTACGATGGTGAGCAAGGGCGAGGAGCTGTTCACCGGGGTGGTGCCCATCCTGGTCGAGCTGGACGGCGA
CGTAAACGGCCACAAGTTCAGCGTGTCCGGCGAGGGCGAGGGCGATGCCACCTACGGCAAGCTGACCCTG
AAGTTCATCTGCACCACCGGCAAGCTGCCCGTGCCCTGGCCCACCCTCGTGACCACCCTGACCTACGGCG
TGCAGTGCTTCAGCCGCTACCCCGACCACATGAAGCAGCACGACTTCTTCAAGTCCGCCATGCCCGAAGG
CTACGTCCAGGAGCGCACCATCTTCTTCAAGGACGACGGCAACTACAAGACCCGCGCCGAGGTGAAGTTC
GAGGGCGACACCCTGGTGAACCGCATCGAGCTGAAGGGCATCGACTTCAAGGAGGACGGCAACATCCTGG
GGCACAAGCTGGAGTACAACTACAACAGCCACAACGTCTATATCATGGCCGACAAGCAGAAGAACGGCAT
CAAGGCCAACTTCAAGATCCGCCACAACATCGAGGACGGCAGCGTGCAGCTCGCCGACCACTACCAGCAG
AACACCCCCATCGGCGACGGCCCCGTGCTGCTGCCCGACAACCACTACCTGAGCACCCAGTCCGCCCTGA
GCAAAGACCCCAACGAGAAGCGCGATCACATGGTCCTGCTGGAGTTCGTGACCGCCGCCGGGATCACTCT
CGGCATGGACGAGCTGTACAAGTAATCTAGAGGGCCCGTTTAAACCCGCTGATCAGCCTCGACTGTGCCT
TCTAGTTGCCAGCCATCTGTTGTTTGCCCCTCCCCCGTGCCTTCCTTGACCCTGGAAGGTGCCACTCCCA
CTGTCCTTTCCTAATAAAATGAGGAAATTGCATCGCATTGTCTGAGTAGGTGTCATTCTATTCTGGGGGG
TGGGGTGGGGCAGGACAGCAAGGGGGAGGATTGGGAAGACAATAGCAGGCATGCTGGGGATGCGGTGGGC
TCTATGGCTTCTGAGGCGGAAAGAACCAGCTGGGGCTCTAGGGGGTATCCCC
[124 nt withheld, positions 3413-3536]
C
[91 nt withheld, positions 3538-3628]
A
[49 nt withheld, positions 3630-3678]
CCTTTGACGTTGGAGTCCACGTTCTTT
[37 nt withheld, positions 3706-3742]
ACCCTATCTCGGTCTATTCTTTTGATTTATAAGGGATTTTGCCGATTTCGGCCTATTGGTTAAAAAATGA
GCTGATTTAACAAAAATTTAACGCGAATTAATTCTGTGGAATGTGTGTCAGTTAGGGTGTGGAAAGTCCC
CAGGCTCCCCAGCAGGCAGAAGTATGCAAAGCATGCATCTCAATTAGTCAGCAACCAGGTGTGGAAAGTC
CCCAGGCTCCCCAGCAGGCAGAAGTATGCAAAGCATGCATCTCAATTAGTCAGCAACCATAGTCCCGCCC
CTAACTCCGCCCATCCCGCCCCTAACTCCGCCCAGTTCCGCCCATTCTCCGCCCCATGGCTGACTAATTT
TTTTTATTTATGCAGAGGCCGAGGCCGCCTCTGCCTCTGAGCTATTCCAGAAGTAGTGAGGAGGCTTTTT
TGGAGGCCTAGGCTTTTGCAAAAAGCTCCCGGGAGCTTGTATATCCATTTTCGGATCTGATCAGCACGTG
ATGAAAAAGCCTGAACTCACCGCGACGTCTGTCGAGAAGTTTCTGATCGAAAAGTTCGACAGCGTCTCCG
ACCTGATGCAGCTCTCGGAGGGCGAAGAATCTCGTGCTTTCAGCTTCGATGTAGGAGGGCGTGGATATGT
CCTGCGGGTAAATAGCTGCGCCGATGGTTTCTACAAAGATCGTTATGTTTATCGGCACTTTGCATCGGCC
GCGCTCCCGATTCCGGAAGTGCTTGACATTGGGGAATTCAGCGAGAGCCTGACCTATTGCATCTCCCGCC
GTGCACAGGGTGTCACGTTGCAAGACCTGCCTGAAACCGAACTGCCCGCTGTTCTGCAGCCGGTCGCGGA
GGCCATGGATGCGATCGCTGCGGCCGATCTTAGCCAGACGAGCGGGTTCGGCCCATTCGGACCGCAAGGA
ATCGGTCAATACACTACATGGCGTGATTTCATATGCGCGATTGCTGATCCCCATGTGTATCACTGGCAAA
CTGTGATGGACGACACCGTCAGTGCGTCCGTCGCGCAGGCTCTCGATGAGCTGATGCTTTGGGCCGAGGA
CTGCCCCGAAGTCCGGCACCTCGTGCACGCGGATTTCGGCTCCAACAATGTCCTGACGGACAATGGCCGC
ATAACAGCGGTCATTGACTGGAGCGAGGCGATGTTCGGGGATTCCCAATACGAGGTCGCCAACATCTTCT
TCTGGAGGCCGTGGTTGGCTTGTATGGAGCAGCAGACGCGCTACTTCGAGCGGAGGCATCCGGAGCTTGC
AGGATCGCCGCGGCTCCGGGCGTATATGCTCCGCATTGGTCTTGACCAACTCTATCAGAGCTTGGTTGAC
GGCAATTTCGATGATGCAGCTTGGGCGCAGGGTCGATGCGACGCAATCGTCCGATCCGGAGCCGGGACTG
TCGGGCGTACACAAATCGCCCGCAGAAGCGCGGCCGTCTGGACCGATGGCTGTGTAGAAGTACTCGCCGA
TAGTGGAAACCGACGCCCCAGCACTCGTCCGAGGGCAAAGGAATAGCACGTGCTACGAGATTTCGATTCC
ACCGCCGCCTTCTATGAAAGGTTGGGCTTCGGAATCGTTTTCCGGGACGCCGGCTGGATGATCCTCCAGC
GCGGGGATCTCATGCTGGAGTTCTTCGCCCACCCCAACTTGTTTATTGCAGCTTATAATGGTTACAAATA
AAGCAATAGCATCACAAATTTCACAAATAAAGCATTTTTTTCACTGCATTCTAGTTGTGGTTTGTCCAAA
CTCATCAATGTATCTTATCATGTCTGTATACCGTCGACCTCTAGCTAGAGCTTGGCGTAATCATGGTCAT
AGCTGTTTCCTGTGTGAAATTGTTATCCGCTCACAATTCCACACAACATACGAGCCGGAAGCATAAAGTG
TAAAGCCTGGGGTGCCTAATGAGTGAGCTAACTCACATTAATTGCGTTGCGCTCACTGCCCGCTTTCCAG
TCGGGAAACCTGTCGTGCCAGCTGCATTAATGAATCGGCCAACGCGCGGGGAGAGGCGGTTTGCGTATTG
GGCGCTCTTCCGCTTCCTCGCTCACTGACTCGCTGCGCTCGGTCGTTCGGCTGCGGCGAGCGGTATCAGC
TCACTCAAAGGCGGTAATACGGTTATCCACAGAATCAGGGGATAACGCAGGAAAGAACATGTGAGCAAAA
GGCCAGCAAAAGGCCAGGAACCGTAAAAAGGCCGCGTTGCTGGCGTTTTTCCATAGGCTCCGCCCCCCTG
ACGAGCATCACAAAAATCGACGCTCAAGTCAGAGGTGGCGAAACCCGACAGGACTATAAAGATACCAGGC
GTTTCCCCCTGGAAGCTCCCTCGTGCGCTCTCCTGTTCCGACCCTGCCGCTTACCGGATACCTGTCCGCC
TTTCTCCCTTCGGGAAGCGTGGCGCTTTCTCATAGCTCACGCTGTAGGTATCTCAGTTCGGTGTAGGTCG
TTCGCTCCAAGCTGGGCTGTGTGCACGAACCCCCCGTTCAGCCCGACCGCTGCGCCTTATCCGGTAACTA
TCGTCTTGAGTCCAACCCGGTAAGACACGACTTATCGCCACTGGCAGCAGCCACTGGTAACAGGATTAGC
AGAGCGAGGTATGTAGGCGGTGCTACAGAGTTCTTGAAGTGGTGGCCTAACTACGGCTACACTAGAAGAA
CAGTATTTGGTATCTGCGCTCTGCTGAAGCCAGTTACCTTCGGAAAAAGAGTTGGTAGCTCTTGATCCGG
CAAACAAACCACCGCTGGTAGCGGTTTTTTTGTTTGCAAGCAGCAGATTACGCGCAGAAAAAAAGGATCT
CAAGAAGATCCTTTGATCTTTTCTACGGGGTCTGACGCTCAGTGGAACGAAAACTCACGTTAAGGGATTT
TGGTCATGAGATTATCAAAAAGGATCTTCACCTAGATCCTTTTAAATTAAAAATGAAGTTTTAAATCAAT
CTAAAGTATATATGAGTAAACTTGGTCTGACAGTTACCAATGCTTAATCAGTGAGGCACCTATCTCAGCG
ATCTGTCTATTTCGTTCATCCATAGTTGCCTGACTCCCCGTCGTGTAGATAACTACGATACGGGAGGGCT
TACCATCTGGCCCCAGTGCTGCAATGATACCGCGAGACCCACGCTCACCGGCTCCAGATTTATCAGCAAT
AAACCAGCCAGCCGGAAGGGCCGAGCGCAGAAGTGGTCCTGCAACTTTATCCGCCTCCATCCAGTCTATT
AATTGTTGCCGGGAAGCTAGAGTAAGTAGTTCGCCAGTTAATAGTTTGCGCAACGTTGTTGCCATTGCTA
CAGGCATCGTGGTGTCACGCTCGTCGTTTGGTATGGCTTCATTCAGCTCCGGTTCCCAACGATCAAGGCG
AGTTACATGATCCCCCATGTTGTGCAAAAAAGCGGTTAGCTCCTTCGGTCCTCCGATCGTTGTCAGAAGT
AAGTTGGCCGCAGTGTTATCACTCATGGTTATGGCAGCACTGCATAATTCTCTTACTGTCATGCCATCCG
TAAGATGCTTTTCTGTGACTGGTGAGTACTCAACCAAGTCATTCTGAGAATAGTGTATGCGGCGACCGAG
TTGCTCTTGCCCGGCGTCAATACGGGATAATACCGCGCCACATAGCAGAACTTTAAAAGTGCTCATCATT
GGAAAACGTTCTTCGGGGCGAAAACTCTCAAGGATCTTACCGCTGTTGAGATCCAGTTCGATGTAACCCA
CTCGTGCACCCAACTGATCTTCAGCATCTTTTACTTTCACCAGCGTTTCTGGGTGAGCAAAAACAGGAAG
GCAAAATGCCGCAAAAAAGGGAATAAGGGCGACACGGAAATGTTGAATACTCATACTCTTCCTTTTTCAA
TATTATTGAAGCATTTATCAGGGTTATTGTCTCATGAGCGGATACATATTTGAATGTATTTAGAAAAATA
AACAAATAGGGGTTCCGCGCACATTTCCCCGAAAAGTGCCACCTGACGTC
Features (pLannotate 1.2.2; 22 found; start..end, strand, type, name):
     28..80      -  misc_feature   bom (fragment): basis of mobility region from pBR322
    235..614     +  enhancer       CMV enhancer: human cytomegalovirus immediate early enhancer
    615..818     +  promoter       CMV promoter: human cytomegalovirus (CMV) immediate early promoter
    814..847     +  LTR            5' LTR (truncated) (fragment): truncated 5' long terminal repeat (LTR) from HIV-1
    863..881     +  promoter       T7 promoter: promoter for bacteriophage T7 RNA polymerase
    923..1792    +  CDS            TDsmURFP: monomeric tandem dimer of a small ultra-red fluorescent protein derived from a cyanobacterial phycobiliprotein (Rodriguez et al., 2016)
   2135..2383    +  ncRNA          IRES Picorna: Accession: RF00229 - Picornavirus internal ribosome entry site (IRES)
   2386..3105    +  CDS            EGFP: the original enhanced GFP (Yang et al., 1996) mammalian codon-optimized
   3143..3367    +  polyA_signal   bGH poly(A) signal: bovine growth hormone polyadenylation signal
   3371..3392    +  promoter       SV40 promoter (fragment): SV40 enhancer and early promoter
   3413..3841    +  rep_origin     f1 ori (sequence partly withheld): f1 bacteriophage origin of replication; arrow indicates direction of (+) strand synthesis
   3855..4184    +  promoter       SV40 promoter: SV40 enhancer and early promoter
   4233..5258    +  CDS            HygR: aminoglycoside phosphotransferase from E. coli; aph(4)-Ia; confers resistance to hygromycin
   5268..5393    +  CDS            ble (fragment): BLE_KLEPN - Experimental evidence at protein level: Swiss-Prot protein existence level 1. Binding protein with a strong affinity to the bleomycin family of antibiotics. Binds to CL990; an antimitotic-antibiotic compound. From Klebsiella pneumoniae.
   5388..5509    +  polyA_signal   SV40 poly(A) signal: SV40 polyadenylation signal
   5582..5598    -  protein_bind   lac operator: The lac repressor binds to the lac operator to inhibit transcription in E. coli. This inhibition can be relieved by adding lactose or isopropyl-β-D-thiogalactopyranoside (IPTG). lac repressor encoded by lacI
   5606..5636    -  promoter       lac promoter: promoter for the E. coli lac operon
   5651..5672    -  protein_bind   CAP binding site: CAP binding activates transcription in the presence of cAMP. E. coli catabolite activator protein
   5685..5777    -  CDS            lacI (fragment): lac repressor; lacI; The lac repressor binds to the lac operator to inhibit transcription in E. coli. This inhibition can be relieved by adding lactose or isopropyl-β-D-thiogalactopyranoside (IPTG).
   5960..6545    -  rep_origin     ori: high-copy-number ColE1/pMB1/pBR322/pUC origin of replication
   6716..7576    -  CDS            AmpR: β-lactamase; bla; confers resistance to ampicillin, carbenicillin, and related antibiotics
   7577..7681    -  promoter       AmpR promoter: bla
