[The description below was written by a language model from this plasmid's Addgene catalogue record and pLannotate feature annotations shown in this document.]
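Description:
pcDNA3-TDsmURFP-IRES-eGFP is a 7.7 kb mammalian expression plasmid built on a pcDNA3 backbone that co-expresses two spectrally distinct fluorescent proteins from a single transcript. In bacteria it is maintained as a high-copy plasmid through a ColE1/pUC-type origin and selected with ampicillin via the β-lactamase gene. An f1 origin is also present, along with small remnants of lac regulatory sequence. For selection in mammalian cells, the record lists hygromycin, and the feature table agrees: an SV40 early promoter drives a hygromycin phosphotransferase gene followed by an SV40 polyadenylation signal. This differs from the neomycin marker usually associated with pcDNA3. A short ble fragment annotated just downstream of HygR appears to be a leftover of backbone construction rather than a functional marker.

The payload is a bicistronic cassette driven by the CMV immediate-early enhancer and promoter, with a T7 promoter lying just upstream of the first coding sequence. The first cistron encodes TDsmURFP, an 870 bp tandem dimer of the small ultra-red fluorescent protein. This far-red reporter was evolved from a cyanobacterial phycobiliprotein, and fusing two subunits into one chain makes it behave as a single polypeptide. A picornavirus-type IRES follows and allows cap-independent translation of the second cistron, EGFP, with the transcript terminated by the bovine growth hormone polyadenylation signal. Because both proteins arise from the same mRNA, green fluorescence marks transfected cells and gives an internal reference for expression level, against which far-red TDsmURFP signal can be compared. The stated purpose is simply expression of both proteins in mammalian cells, which suits characterising or benchmarking the far-red reporter.
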