Addgene plasmid #80344: pcDNA3-TDsmURFP-IRES-eGFP
Purpose: Expresses Tandem Dimer smURFP and eGFP in mammalian cells.
Depositing lab: Erik Rodriguez & Roger Tsien. Depositing organization: University of California, San Diego (UCSD). Publication: A far-red fluorescent protein evolved from a cyanobacterial phycobiliprotein. Rodriguez EA, Tran GN, Gross LA, Crisp JL, Shu X, Lin JY, Tsien RY. Nat Methods. 2016 Aug 1. doi: 10.1038/nmeth.3935. PubMed 27479328.
Backbone
  Vector backbone: pcDNA3
  Backbone manufacturer: Thermo Fisher
  Backbone size w/o insert (bp): 6842
  Total vector size (bp): 7712
  Modifications to backbone: Contains Internal Ribosomal Entry Site (IRES) for expression of both TDsmURFP and eGFP.
  Vector type: Mammalian Expression
  Selectable markers: Hygromycin
Growth in bacteria
  Bacterial resistance: Ampicillin, 100 μg/mL
  Growth temperature: 37°C
  Growth strain: DH5alpha
  Copy number: High Copy
Gene/Insert 1
  Gene/Insert name: Tandem Dimer smURFP (alt name: Tandem Dimer small Ultra-Red Fluorescent Protein)
  Species: Synthetic
  Insert size (bp): 870
  GenBank ID: KX449135
  Promoter: CMV
  Cloning method: Restriction Enzyme; 5′ cloning site HindII (not destroyed); 3′ cloning site XhoI (not destroyed)
  Sequencing primers: 5′ TAATACGACTCACTATAGGG; 3′ GGCGTACAAGGGTACCGC
Gene/Insert 2
  Gene/Insert name: eGFP (alt name: enhanced Green Fluorescent Protein)
  Species: Synthetic
  Insert size (bp): 720
  Promoter: IRES
  Cloning method: Restriction Enzyme; 5′ cloning site BsiWI (not destroyed); 3′ cloning site XbaI (not destroyed)
  Sequencing primers: 5′ gtggctgcttatggtgacaatc; 3′ CCTCGACTGTGCCTTCTA
Terms and licenses: Academic/Nonprofit Terms; Industry Terms: Not Available to Industry
How to cite: pcDNA3-TDsmURFP-IRES-eGFP was a gift from Erik Rodriguez & Roger Tsien (Addgene plasmid # 80344 ; http://n2t.net/addgene:80344 ; RRID:Addgene_80344)
