>Addgene plasmid #80344 | pcDNA3-TDsmURFP-IRES-eGFP | depositor partial sequence | sequence record 151187 | TDsmURFP
ATGGCTAAGACTTCCGAACAGAGGGTGAACATTGCTACACTGCTGACAGAAAATAAGAAGAAAATCGTGG
ATAAGGCTTCCCAGGATCTGTGGCGGAGACACCCAGACCTGATCGCACCAGGAGGAATTGCTTTCTCTCA
GAGGGACCGCGCTCTGTGCCTGCGAGATTACGGCTGGTTCCTGCATCTGATCACCTTTTGTCTGCTGGCC
GGAGATAAGGGCCCCATCGAGTCTATTGGGCTGATCAGTATTCGAGAAATGTATAACTCACTGGGAGTGC
CCGTCCCTGCAATGATGGAGAGCATTAGATGCCTGAAAGAAGCCAGCCTGTCCCTGCTGGACGAAGAGGA
CGCCAACGAGACCGCACCCTACTTTGATTACATTATTAAGGCTATGAGCGGGCATGGCACCGGCAGCACC
GGCAGCGGCAGCTCCGGCACCGCCTCCTCCGAGGACAACAACATGGCCATGGCTAAGACTTCCGAACAGA
GGGTGAACATTGCTACACTGCTGACAGAAAATAAGAAGAAAATCGTGGATAAGGCTTCCCAGGATCTGTG
GCGGAGACACCCAGACCTGATCGCACCAGGAGGAATTGCTTTCTCTCAGAGGGACCGCGCTCTGTGCCTG
CGAGATTACGGCTGGTTCCTGCATCTGATCACCTTTTGTCTGCTGGCCGGAGATAAGGGCCCCATCGAGT
CTATTGGGCTGATCAGTATTCGAGAAATGTATAACTCACTGGGAGTGCCCGTCCCTGCAATGATGGAGAG
CATTAGATGCCTGAAAGAAGCCAGCCTGTCCCTGCTGGACGAAGAGGACGCCAACGAGACCGCACCCTAC
TTTGATTACATTATTAAGGCTATGAGCTAA
