>Addgene plasmid #80344 | pcDNA3-TDsmURFP-IRES-eGFP | depositor partial sequence | sequence record 151188 | eGFP
ATGGTGAGCAAGGGCGAGGAGCTGTTCACCGGGGTGGTGCCCATCCTGGTCGAGCTGGACGGCGACGTAA
ACGGCCACAAGTTCAGCGTGTCCGGCGAGGGCGAGGGCGATGCCACCTACGGCAAGCTGACCCTGAAGTT
CATCTGCACCACCGGCAAGCTGCCCGTGCCCTGGCCCACCCTCGTGACCACCCTGACCTACGGCGTGCAG
TGCTTCAGCCGCTACCCCGACCACATGAAGCAGCACGACTTCTTCAAGTCCGCCATGCCCGAAGGCTACG
TCCAGGAGCGCACCATCTTCTTCAAGGACGACGGCAACTACAAGACCCGCGCCGAGGTGAAGTTCGAGGG
CGACACCCTGGTGAACCGCATCGAGCTGAAGGGCATCGACTTCAAGGAGGACGGCAACATCCTGGGGCAC
AAGCTGGAGTACAACTACAACAGCCACAACGTCTATATCATGGCCGACAAGCAGAAGAACGGCATCAAGG
CCAACTTCAAGATCCGCCACAACATCGAGGACGGCAGCGTGCAGCTCGCCGACCACTACCAGCAGAACAC
CCCCATCGGCGACGGCCCCGTGCTGCTGCCCGACAACCACTACCTGAGCACCCAGTCCGCCCTGAGCAAA
GACCCCAACGAGAAGCGCGATCACATGGTCCTGCTGGAGTTCGTGACCGCCGCCGGGATCACTCTCGGCA
TGGACGAGCTGTACAAGTAA
