>Addgene plasmid #80344 | pcDNA3-TDsmURFP-IRES-eGFP | addgene partial sequence | sequence record 153455 | CMV-F 5'-CGCAAATGGGCGGTAGGCGTG-3'
CTCTCTGGCTAACTAGAGAACCCACTGCTTACTGGCTTATCGAAATTAATACGACTCACTATAGGGAGAC
CCAAGCTGGCTAGCGTTTAAACTTAAGCTTGCCACCATGGCTAAGACTTCCGAACAGAGGGTGAACATTG
CTACACTGCTGACAGAAAATAAGAAGAAAATCGTGGATAAGGCTTCCCAGGATCTGTGGCGGAGACACCC
AGACCTGATCGCACCAGGAGGAATTGCTTTCTCTCAGAGGGACCGCGCTCTGTGCCTGCGAGATTACGGC
TGGTTCCTGCATCTGATCACCTTTTGTCTGCTGGCCGGAGATAAGGGCCCCATCGAGTCTATTGGGCTGA
TCAGTATTCGAGAAATGTATAACTCACTGGGAGTGCCCGTCCCTGCAATGATGGAGAGCATTAGATGCCT
GAAAGAAGCCAGCCTGTCCCTGCTGGACGAAGAGGACGCCAACGAGACCGCACCCTACTTTGATTACATT
ATTAAGGCTATGAGCGGGCATGGCACCGGCAGCACCGGCAGCGGCAGCTCCGGCACCGCCTCCTCCGAGG
ACAACAACATGGCCATGGCTAAGACTTCCGAACAGAGGGTGAACATTGCTACACTGCTGACAGAAAATAA
GAAGAAAATCGTGGATAAGGCTTCCCAGGATCTGTGGCGGAGACACCCAGACCTGATCGCACCAGGAGGA
ATTGCTTTCTCTCAGAGGGACCGCGCTCTGTGCCTGCGAGATTACGGCTGGTTCCTGCATCTGATCACCT
TTTGTCTGCTGGCCGGAGATAAGGGCCCCATCGAGTCTATTGGGCTGATCAGTATTCGAGAAATGTATAA
CTCACTGGGAGTGCCCGTCCCTGCAATGATGGAGAGCATTAG
