>Addgene plasmid #80344 | pcDNA3-TDsmURFP-IRES-eGFP | addgene partial sequence | sequence record 153456 | EGFP-N 5'-CGTCGCCGTCCAGCTCGACCAG-3'
GCTCCTCGCCCTTGCTCACCATCGTACGGATCCTATCCAATTCGCTTTATGATAACAATCTGTGATTGTC
ACCATAAGCAGCCACAATAAAATAAAAGGAAACACGGACACCCAAAGTAGTCGGTTCCGCCACGGACTTG
CGCGTTACGACAGGCCAATCACTGGTTTGTGACCACCTGCTCCGAGGTTGGGATTAGCCGCATTCAGGGG
CCGGAGGATTCTTATGTAGCTCAATAGGCTCTTCACACCTTGTTCACAACTAGCGTCCCATGGCGTTAGC
CATAGGTAGGCCGCCAACGCAGCCTGGACCACCGTCACCGGTGAGGGATGTCCAGACTCATCAGCCTAAG
CTACACTCTGGGGTTGAGTGCTGAGCGCAACGCATCGAAGATTCCGAGGTGGTACTGGGCTTCTCGAAGT
ACATAAGCGGATAACGGATCCGTCGCTTTCAACCACGCAAGCAGTCTATACGACATCACCGGGGAAACAG
AAGTGCTTGTTCGTGGTGGTACTGGTTTGTACCCCCTTCTATTGAACTTGGTTTTGTGCGTCTAAGTTAC
GGGAAGGGAGTATAAAACAGGCGTACAAGGGTACCGCAATACCGGAGTACTCGAGTTAGCTCATAGCCTT
AATAATGTAATCAAAGTAGGGTGCGGTCTCGTTGGCGTCCTCTTCGTCCAGCAGGGACAGGCTGGCTTCT
TTCAGGCATCTAATGCTCTCCATCATTGCAGGGACGGGCACTCCCAGTGAGTTATACATTTCTCGAATAC
TGATCAGCCCAATAGACTCGATGGGGCCCTTATCTCCGGCCAGCAGACAAAAGGTGATCAGATGCAGGAA
CCAGCCGTAATCTCGCAGGCACAGAGCGCGGTCCCTCTGAGAGAAAGCAATTCCTCCTGGTGCGATCAGG
TCTGGGTGTCTCCGCCACAGATCCTGGGAAGCCTTATCCACGATTTTCTTCTTATTTTCTGTCAGC
